>Addgene plasmid #176933 | pLenti-NG-PE2-BSD | addgene full sequence | sequence record 350108 | Addgene NGS Result
CTGCCGCTTACCGGATACCTGTCCGCCTTTCTCCCTTCGGGAAGCGTGGCGCTTTCTCATAGCTCACGCT
GTAGGTATCTCAGTTCGGTGTAGGTCGTTCGCTCCAAGCTGGGCTGTGTGCACGAACCCCCCGTTCAGCC
CGACCGCTGCGCCTTATCCGGTAACTATCGTCTTGAGTCCAACCCGGTAAGACACGACTTATCGCCACTT
GCAGCAGCCACTGGTAACAGGATTAGCAGAGCGAGGTATGTAGGCGGTGCTACAGAGTTCTTGAAGTGGT
GGCCTAACTACGGCTACACTAGAAGAACAGTATTTGGTATCTGCGCTCTGCTGAAGCCAGTTACCTTCGG
AAAAAGAGTTGGTAGCTCTTGATCCGGCAAACAAACCACCGCTGGTAGCGGTGGTTTTTTTGTTTGCAAG
CAGCAGATTACGCGCAGAAAAAAAGGATCTCAAGAAGATCCTTTGATCTTTTCTACGGGGTCTGACGCTC
AGTGGAACGAAAACTCACGTTAAGGGATTTTGGTCATGAGATTATCAAAAAGGATCTTCACCTAGATCCT
TTTAAATTAAAAATGAAGTTTTAAATCAATCTAAAGTATATATGAGTAAACTTGGTCTGACAGTTACCAA
TGCTTAATCAGTGAGGCACCTATCTCAGCGATCTGTCTATTTCGTTCATCCATAGTTGCCTGACTCCCCG
TCGTGTAGATAACTACGATACGGGAGGGCTTACCATCTGGCCCCAGTGCTGCAATGATACCGCGAGACCC
ACGCTCACCGGCTCCAGATTTATCAGCAATAAACCAGCCAGCCGGAAGGGCCGAGCGCAGAAGTGGTCCT
GCAACTTTATCCGCCTCCATCCAGTCTATTAATTGTTGCCGGGAAGCTAGAGTAAGTAGTTCGCCAGTTA
ATAGTTTGCGCAACGTTGTTGCCATTGCTACAGGCATCGTGGTGTCACGCTCGTCGTTTGGTATGGCTTC
ATTCAGCTCCGGTTCCCAACGATCAAGGCGAGTTACATGATCCCCCATGTTGTGCAAAAAAGCGGTTAGC
TCCTTCGGTCCTCCGATCGTTGTCAGAAGTAAGTTGGCCGCAGTGTTATCACTCATGGTTATGGCAGCAC
TGCATAATTCTCTTACTGTCATGCCATCCGTAAGATGCTTTTCTGTGACTGGTGAGTACTCAACCAAGTC
ATTCTGAGAATAGTGTATGCGGCGACCGAGTTGCTCTTGCCCGGCGTCAATACGGGATAATACCGCGCCA
CATAGCAGAACTTTAAAAGTGCTCATCATTGGAAAACGTTCTTCGGGGCGAAAACTCTCAAGGATCTTAC
CGCTGTTGAGATCCAGTTCGATGTAACCCACTCGTGCACCCAACTGATCTTCAGCATCTTTTACTTTCAC
CAGCGTTTCTGGGTGAGCAAAAACAGGAAGGCAAAATGCCGCAAAAAAGGGAATAAGGGCGACACGGAAA
TGTTGAATACTCATACTCTTCCTTTTTCAATATTATTGAAGCATTTATCAGGGTTATTGTCTCATGAGCG
GATACATATTTGAATGTATTTAGAAAAATAAACAAATAGGGGTTCCGCGCACATTTCCCCGAAAAGTGCC
ACCTGACGTCGACGGATCGGGAGATCTCCCGATCCCCTATGGTGCACTCTCAGTACAATCTGCTCTGATG
CCGCATAGTTAAGCCAGTATCTGCTCCCTGCTTGTGTGTTGGAGGTCGCTGAGTAGTGCGCGAGCAAAAT
TTAAGCTACAACAAGGCAAGGCTTGACCGACAATTGCATGAAGAATCTGCTTAGGGTTAGGCGTTTTGCG
CTGCTTCGCGATGTACGGGCCAGATATACGCGTTGACATTGATTATTGACTAGTTATTAATAGTAATCAA
TTACGGGGTCATTAGTTCATAGCCCATATATGGAGTTCCGCGTTACATAACTTACGGTAAATGGCCCGCC
TGGCTGACCGCCCAACGACCCCCGCCCATTGACGTCAATAATGACGTATGTTCCCATAGTAACGCCAATA
GGGACTTTCCATTGACGTCAATGGGTGGAGTATTTACGGTAAACTGCCCACTTGGCAGTACATCAAGTGT
ATCATATGCCAAGTACGCCCCCTATTGACGTCAATGACGGTAAATGGCCCGCCTGGCATTATGCCCAGTA
CATGACCTTATGGGACTTTCCTACTTGGCAGTACATCTACGTATTAGTCATCGCTATTACCATGGTGATG
CGGTTTTGGCAGTACATCAATGGGCGTGGATAGCGGTTTGACTCACGGGGATTTCCAAGTCTCCACCCCA
TTGACGTCAATGGGAGTTTGTTTTGGCACCAAAATCAACGGGACTTTCCAAAATGTCGTAACAACTCCGC
CCCATTGACGCAAATGGGCGGTAGGCGTGTACGGTGGGAGGTCTATATAAGCAGCGCGTTTTGCCTGTAC
TGGGTCTCTCTGGTTAGACCAGATCTGAGCCTGGGAGCTCTCTGGCTAACTAGGGAACCCACTGCTTAAG
CCTCAATAAAGCTTGCCTTGAGTGCTTCAAGTAGTGTGTGCCCGTCTGTTGTGTGACTCTGGTAACTAGA
GATCCCTCAGACCCTTTTAGTCAGTGTGGAAAATCTCTAGCAGTGGCGCCCGAACAGGGACTTGAAAGCG
AAAGGGAAACCAGAGGAGCTCTCTCGACGCAGGACTCGGCTTGCTGAAGCGCGCACGGCAAGAGGCGAGG
GGCGGCGACTGGTGAGTACGCCAAAAATTTTGACTAGCGGAGGCTAGAAGGAGAGAGATGGGTGCGAGAG
CGTCAGTATTAAGCGGGGGAGAATTAGATCGCGATGGGAAAAAATTCGGTTAAGGCCAGGGGGAAAGAAA
AAATATAAATTAAAACATATAGTATGGGCAAGCAGGGAGCTAGAACGATTCGCAGTTAATCCTGGCCTGT
TAGAAACATCAGAAGGCTGTAGACAAATACTGGGACAGCTACAACCATCCCTTCAGACAGGATCAGAAGA
ACTTAGATCATTATATAATACAGTAGCAACCCTCTATTGTGTGCATCAAAGGATAGAGATAAAAGACACC
AAGGAAGCTTTAGACAAGATAGAGGAAGAGCAAAACAAAAGTAAGACCACCGCACAGCAAGCGGCCGCTG
ATCTTCAGACCTGGAGGAGGAGATATGAGGGACAATTGGAGAAGTGAATTATATAAATATAAAGTAGTAA
AAATTGAACCATTAGGAGTAGCACCCACCAAGGCAAAGAGAAGAGTGGTGCAGAGAGAAAAAAGAGCAGT
GGGAATAGGAGCTTTGTTCCTTGGGTTCTTGGGAGCAGCAGGAAGCACTATGGGCGCAGCGTCAATGACG
CTGACGGTACAGGCCAGACAATTATTGTCTGGTATAGTGCAGCAGCAGAACAATTTGCTGAGGGCTATTG
AGGCGCAACAGCATCTGTTGCAACTCACAGTCTGGGGCATCAAGCAGCTCCAGGCAAGAATCCTGGCTGT
GGAAAGATACCTAAAGGATCAACAGCTCCTGGGGATTTGGGGTTGCTCTGGAAAACTCATTTGCACCACT
GCTGTGCCTTGGAATGCTAGTTGGAGTAATAAATCTCTGGAACAGATTTGGAATCACACGACCTGGATGG
AGTGGGACAGAGAAATTAACAATTACACAAGCTTAATACACTCCTTAATTGAAGAATCGCAAAACCAGCA
AGAAAAGAATGAACAAGAATTATTGGAATTAGATAAATGGGCAAGTTTGTGGAATTGGTTTAACATAACA
AATTGGCTGTGGTATATAAAATTATTCATAATGATAGTAGGAGGCTTGGTAGGTTTAAGAATAGTTTTTG
CTGTACTTTCTATAGTGAATAGAGTTAGGCAGGGATATTCACCATTATCGTTTCAGACCCACCTCCCAAC
CCCGAGGGGACCCGACAGGCCCGAAGGAATAGAAGAAGAAGGTGGAGAGAGAGACAGAGACAGATCCATT
CGATTAGTGAACGGATCGGCACTGCGTGCGCCAATTCTGCAGACAAATGGCAGTATTCATCCACAATTTT
AAAAGAAAAGGGGGGATTGGGGGGTACAGTGCAGGGGAAAGAATAGTAGACATAATAGCAACAGACATAC
AAACTAAAGAATTACAAAAACAAATTACAAAAATTCAAAATTTTCGGGTTTATTACAGGGACAGCAGAGA
TCCAGTTTGGTTAATTAGCTAGCTAGGTCTTGAAAGGAGTGGGAATTGGCTCCGGTGCCCGTCAGTGGGC
AGAGCGCACATCGCCCACAGTCCCCGAGAAGTTGGGGGGAGGGGTCGGCAATTGATCCGGTGCCTAGAGA
AGGTGGCGCGGGGTAAACTGGGAAAGTGATGTCGTGTACTGGCTCCGCCTTTTTCCCGAGGGTGGGGGAG
AACCGTATATAAGTGCAGTAGTCGCCGTGAACGTTCTTTTTCGCAACGGGTTTGCCGCCAGAACACAGGA
CCGGTTCTAGAGCCACCATGAAACGGACAGCCGACGGAAGCGAGTTCGAGTCACCAAAGAAGAAGCGGAA
AGTCGACAAGAAGTACAGCATCGGCCTGGACATCGGCACCAACTCTGTGGGCTGGGCCGTGATCACCGAC
GAGTACAAGGTGCCCAGCAAGAAATTCAAGGTGCTGGGCAACACCGACCGGCACAGCATCAAGAAGAACC
TGATCGGAGCCCTGCTGTTCGACAGCGGCGAAACAGCCGAGGCCACCCGGCTGAAGAGAACCGCCAGAAG
AAGATACACCAGACGGAAGAACCGGATCTGCTATCTGCAAGAGATCTTCAGCAACGAGATGGCCAAGGTG
GACGACAGCTTCTTCCACAGACTGGAAGAGTCCTTCCTGGTGGAAGAGGATAAGAAGCACGAGCGGCACC
CCATCTTCGGCAACATCGTGGACGAGGTGGCCTACCACGAGAAGTACCCCACCATCTACCACCTGAGAAA
GAAACTGGTGGACAGCACCGACAAGGCCGACCTGCGGCTGATCTATCTGGCCCTGGCCCACATGATCAAG
TTCCGGGGCCACTTCCTGATCGAGGGCGACCTGAACCCCGACAACAGCGACGTGGACAAGCTGTTCATCC
AGCTGGTGCAGACCTACAACCAGCTGTTCGAGGAAAACCCCATCAACGCCAGCGGCGTGGACGCCAAGGC
CATCCTGTCTGCCAGACTGAGCAAGAGCAGACGGCTGGAAAATCTGATCGCCCAGCTGCCCGGCGAGAAG
AAGAATGGCCTGTTCGGAAACCTGATTGCCCTGAGCCTGGGCCTGACCCCCAACTTCAAGAGCAACTTCG
ACCTGGCCGAGGATGCCAAACTGCAGCTGAGCAAGGACACCTACGACGACGACCTGGACAACCTGCTGGC
CCAGATCGGCGACCAGTACGCCGACCTGTTTCTGGCCGCCAAGAACCTGTCCGACGCCATCCTGCTGAGC
GACATCCTGAGAGTGAACACCGAGATCACCAAGGCCCCCCTGAGCGCCTCTATGATCAAGAGATACGACG
AGCACCACCAGGACCTGACCCTGCTGAAAGCTCTCGTGCGGCAGCAGCTGCCTGAGAAGTACAAAGAGAT
TTTCTTCGACCAGAGCAAGAACGGCTACGCCGGCTACATTGACGGCGGAGCCAGCCAGGAAGAGTTCTAC
AAGTTCATCAAGCCCATCCTGGAAAAGATGGACGGCACCGAGGAACTGCTCGTGAAGCTGAACAGAGAGG
ACCTGCTGCGGAAGCAGCGGACCTTCGACAACGGCAGCATCCCCCACCAGATCCACCTGGGAGAGCTGCA
CGCCATTCTGCGGCGGCAGGAAGATTTTTACCCATTCCTGAAGGACAACCGGGAAAAGATCGAGAAGATC
CTGACCTTCCGCATCCCCTACTACGTGGGCCCTCTGGCCAGGGGAAACAGCAGATTCGCCTGGATGACCA
GAAAGAGCGAGGAAACCATCACCCCCTGGAACTTCGAGGAAGTGGTGGACAAGGGCGCTTCCGCCCAGAG
CTTCATCGAGCGGATGACCAACTTCGATAAGAACCTGCCCAACGAGAAGGTGCTGCCCAAGCACAGCCTG
CTGTACGAGTACTTCACCGTGTATAACGAGCTGACCAAAGTGAAATACGTGACCGAGGGAATGAGAAAGC
CCGCCTTCCTGAGCGGCGAGCAGAAAAAGGCCATCGTGGACCTGCTGTTCAAGACCAACCGGAAAGTGAC
CGTGAAGCAGCTGAAAGAGGACTACTTCAAGAAAATCGAGTGCTTCGACTCCGTGGAAATCTCCGGCGTG
GAAGATCGGTTCAACGCCTCCCTGGGCACATACCACGATCTGCTGAAAATTATCAAGGACAAGGACTTCC
TGGACAATGAGGAAAACGAGGACATTCTGGAAGATATCGTGCTGACCCTGACACTGTTTGAGGACAGAGA
GATGATCGAGGAACGGCTGAAAACCTATGCCCACCTGTTCGACGACAAAGTGATGAAGCAGCTGAAGCGG
CGGAGATACACCGGCTGGGGCAGGCTGAGCCGGAAGCTGATCAACGGCATCCGGGACAAGCAGTCCGGCA
AGACAATCCTGGATTTCCTGAAGTCCGACGGCTTCGCCAACAGAAACTTCATGCAGCTGATCCACGACGA
CAGCCTGACCTTTAAAGAGGACATCCAGAAAGCCCAGGTGTCCGGCCAGGGCGATAGCCTGCACGAGCAC
ATTGCCAATCTGGCCGGCAGCCCCGCCATTAAGAAGGGCATCCTGCAGACAGTGAAGGTGGTGGACGAGC
TCGTGAAAGTGATGGGCCGGCACAAGCCCGAGAACATCGTGATCGAAATGGCCAGAGAGAACCAGACCAC
CCAGAAGGGACAGAAGAACAGCCGCGAGAGAATGAAGCGGATCGAAGAGGGCATCAAAGAGCTGGGCAGC
CAGATCCTGAAAGAACACCCCGTGGAAAACACCCAGCTGCAGAACGAGAAGCTGTACCTGTACTACCTGC
AGAATGGGCGGGATATGTACGTGGACCAGGAACTGGACATCAACCGGCTGTCCGACTACGATGTGGACGC
TATCGTGCCTCAGAGCTTTCTGAAGGACGACTCCATCGACAACAAGGTGCTGACCAGAAGCGACAAGAAC
CGGGGCAAGAGCGACAACGTGCCCTCCGAAGAGGTCGTGAAGAAGATGAAGAACTACTGGCGGCAGCTGC
TGAACGCCAAGCTGATTACCCAGAGAAAGTTCGACAATCTGACCAAGGCCGAGAGAGGCGGCCTGAGCGA
ACTGGATAAGGCCGGCTTCATCAAGAGACAGCTGGTGGAAACCCGGCAGATCACAAAGCACGTGGCACAG
ATCCTGGACTCCCGGATGAACACTAAGTACGACGAGAATGACAAGCTGATCCGGGAAGTGAAAGTGATCA
CCCTGAAGTCCAAGCTGGTGTCCGATTTCCGGAAGGATTTCCAGTTTTACAAAGTGCGCGAGATCAACAA
CTACCACCACGCCCACGACGCCTACCTGAACGCCGTCGTGGGAACCGCCCTGATCAAAAAGTACCCTAAG
CTGGAAAGCGAGTTCGTGTACGGCGACTACAAGGTGTACGACGTGCGGAAGATGATCGCCAAGAGCGAGC
AGGAAATCGGCAAGGCTACCGCCAAGTACTTCTTCTACAGCAACATCATGAACTTTTTCAAGACCGAGAT
TACCCTGGCCAACGGCGAGATCCGGAAGCGGCCTCTGATCGAGACAAACGGCGAAACCGGGGAGATCGTG
TGGGATAAGGGCCGGGATTTTGCCACCGTGCGGAAAGTGCTGAGCATGCCCCAAGTGAATATCGTGAAAA
AGACCGAGGTGCAGACAGGCGGCTTCAGCAAAGAGTCTATCAGGCCCAAGAGGAACAGCGATAAGCTGAT
CGCCAGAAAGAAGGACTGGGACCCTAAGAAGTACGGCGGCTTCGTCAGCCCCACCGTGGCCTATTCTGTG
CTGGTGGTGGCCAAAGTGGAAAAGGGCAAGTCCAAGAAACTGAAGAGTGTGAAAGAGCTGCTGGGGATCA
CCATCATGGAAAGAAGCAGCTTCGAGAAGAATCCCATCGACTTTCTGGAAGCCAAGGGCTACAAAGAAGT
GAAAAAGGACCTGATCATCAAGCTGCCTAAGTACTCCCTGTTCGAGCTGGAAAACGGCCGGAAGAGAATG
CTGGCCTCTGCCAGATTCCTGCAGAAGGGAAACGAACTGGCCCTGCCCTCCAAATATGTGAACTTCCTGT
ACCTGGCCAGCCACTATGAGAAGCTGAAGGGCTCCCCCGAGGATAATGAGCAGAAACAGCTGTTTGTGGA
ACAGCACAAGCACTACCTGGACGAGATCATCGAGCAGATCAGCGAGTTCTCCAAGAGAGTGATCCTGGCC
GACGCTAATCTGGACAAAGTGCTGTCCGCCTACAACAAGCACCGGGATAAGCCCATCAGAGAGCAGGCCG
AGAATATCATCCACCTGTTTACCCTGACCAATCTGGGAGCCCCTAGGGCCTTCAAGTACTTTGACACCAC
CATCGACCGGAAGGTGTACAGGAGCACCAAAGAGGTGCTGGACGCCACCCTGATCCACCAGAGCATCACC
GGCCTGTACGAGACACGGATCGACCTGTCTCAGCTGGGAGGCGACTCTGGAGGATCTAGCGGAGGATCCT
CTGGCAGCGAGACACCAGGAACAAGCGAGTCAGCAACACCAGAGAGCAGTGGCGGCAGCAGCGGCGGCAG
CAGCACCCTAAATATAGAAGATGAGTATCGGCTACATGAGACCTCAAAAGAGCCAGATGTTTCTCTAGGG
TCCACATGGCTGTCTGATTTTCCTCAGGCCTGGGCGGAAACCGGGGGCATGGGACTGGCAGTTCGCCAAG
CTCCTCTGATCATACCTCTGAAAGCAACCTCTACCCCCGTGTCCATAAAACAATACCCCATGTCACAAGA
AGCCAGACTGGGGATCAAGCCCCACATACAGAGACTGTTGGACCAGGGAATACTGGTACCCTGCCAGTCC
CCCTGGAACACGCCCCTGCTACCCGTTAAGAAACCAGGGACTAATGATTATAGGCCTGTCCAGGATCTGA
GAGAAGTCAACAAGCGGGTGGAAGACATCCACCCCACCGTGCCCAACCCTTACAACCTCTTGAGCGGGCT
CCCACCGTCCCACCAGTGGTACACTGTGCTTGATTTAAAGGATGCCTTTTTCTGCCTGAGACTCCACCCC
ACCAGTCAGCCTCTCTTCGCCTTTGAGTGGAGAGATCCAGAGATGGGAATCTCAGGACAATTGACCTGGA
CCAGACTCCCACAGGGTTTCAAAAACAGTCCCACCCTGTTTAATGAGGCACTGCACAGAGACCTAGCAGA
CTTCCGGATCCAGCACCCAGACTTGATCCTGCTACAGTACGTGGATGACTTACTGCTGGCCGCCACTTCT
GAGCTAGACTGCCAACAAGGTACTCGGGCCCTGTTACAAACCCTAGGGAACCTCGGGTATCGGGCCTCGG
CCAAGAAAGCCCAAATTTGCCAGAAACAGGTCAAGTATCTGGGGTATCTTCTAAAAGAGGGTCAGAGATG
GCTGACTGAGGCCAGAAAAGAGACTGTGATGGGGCAGCCTACTCCGAAGACCCCTCGACAACTAAGGGAG
TTCCTAGGGAAGGCAGGCTTCTGTCGCCTCTTCATCCCTGGGTTTGCAGAAATGGCAGCCCCCCTGTACC
CTCTCACCAAACCGGGGACTCTGTTTAATTGGGGCCCAGACCAACAAAAGGCCTATCAAGAAATCAAGCA
AGCTCTTCTAACTGCCCCAGCCCTGGGGTTGCCAGATTTGACTAAGCCCTTTGAACTCTTTGTCGACGAG
AAGCAGGGCTACGCCAAAGGTGTCCTAACGCAAAAACTGGGACCTTGGCGTCGGCCGGTGGCCTACCTGT
CCAAAAAGCTAGACCCAGTAGCAGCTGGGTGGCCCCCTTGCCTACGGATGGTAGCAGCCATTGCCGTACT
GACAAAGGATGCAGGCAAGCTAACCATGGGACAGCCACTAGTCATTCTGGCCCCCCATGCAGTAGAGGCA
CTAGTCAAACAACCCCCCGACCGCTGGCTTTCCAACGCCCGGATGACTCACTATCAGGCCTTGCTTTTGG
ACACGGACCGGGTCCAGTTCGGACCGGTGGTAGCCCTGAACCCGGCTACGCTGCTCCCACTGCCTGAGGA
AGGGCTGCAACACAACTGCCTTGATATCCTGGCCGAAGCCCACGGAACCCGACCCGACCTAACGGACCAG
CCGCTCCCAGACGCCGACCACACCTGGTACACGGATGGAAGCAGTCTCTTACAAGAGGGACAGCGTAAGG
CGGGAGCTGCGGTGACCACCGAGACCGAGGTAATCTGGGCTAAAGCCCTGCCAGCCGGGACATCCGCTCA
GCGGGCTGAACTGATAGCACTCACCCAGGCCCTAAAGATGGCAGAAGGTAAGAAGCTAAATGTTTATACT
GATAGCCGTTATGCTTTTGCTACTGCCCATATCCATGGAGAAATATACAGAAGGCGTGGGTGGCTCACAT
CAGAAGGCAAAGAGATCAAAAATAAAGACGAGATCTTGGCCCTACTAAAAGCCCTCTTTCTGCCCAAAAG
ACTTAGCATAATCCATTGTCCAGGACATCAAAAGGGACACAGCGCCGAGGCTAGAGGCAACCGGATGGCT
GACCAAGCGGCCCGAAAGGCAGCCATCACAGAGACTCCAGACACCTCTACCCTCCTCATAGAAAATTCAT
CACCCTCTGGCGGCTCAAAAAGAACCGCCGACGGCAGCGAATTCGAGCCCAAGAAGAAGAGGAAAGTCGG
ATCCGGCGCAACAAACTTCTCTCTGCTGAAACAAGCCGGAGATGTCGAAGAGAATCCTGGACCGATGGCC
AAGCCTTTGTCTCAAGAAGAATCCACCCTCATTGAAAGAGCAACGGCTACAATCAACAGCATCCCCATCT
CTGAAGACTACAGCGTCGCCAGCGCAGCTCTCTCTAGCGACGGCCGCATCTTCACTGGTGTCAATGTATA
TCATTTTACTGGGGGACCTTGTGCAGAACTCGTGGTGCTGGGCACTGCTGCTGCTGCGGCAGCTGGCAAC
CTGACTTGTATCGTCGCGATCGGAAATGAGAACAGGGGCATCTTGAGCCCCTGCGGACGGTGCCGACAGG
TGCTTCTCGATCTGCATCCTGGGATCAAAGCCATAGTGAAGGACAGTGATGGACAGCCGACGGCAGTTGG
GATTCGTGAATTGCTGCCCTCTGGTTATGTGTGGGAGGGCTAATGTACAAGTAAGCGGCCGCGACTCTAG
ATCATAATCAGCCATACCACATTTGTAGAGGTTTTACTTGCTTTAAAAAACCTCCCACACCTCCCCCTGA
ACCTGAAACATAAAATGAATGCAATTCGATATCAAGCTTATCGGTAATCAACCTCTGGATTACAAAATTT
GTGAAAGATTGACTGGTATTCTTAACTATGTTGCTCCTTTTACGCTATGTGGATACGCTGCTTTAATGCC
TTTGTATCATGCTATTGCTTCCCGTATGGCTTTCATTTTCTCCTCCTTGTATAAATCCTGGTTGCTGTCT
CTTTATGAGGAGTTGTGGCCCGTTGTCAGGCAACGTGGCGTGGTGTGCACTGTGTTTGCTGACGCAACCC
CCACTGGTTGGGGCATTGCCACCACCTGTCAGCTCCTTTCCGGGACTTTCGCTTTCCCCCTCCCTATTGC
CACGGCGGAACTCATCGCCGCCTGCCTTGCCCGCTGCTGGACAGGGGCTCGGCTGTTGGGCACTGACAAT
TCCGTGGTGTTGTCGGGGAAATCATCGTCCTTTCCTTGGCTGCTCGCCTGTGTTGCCACCTGGATTCTGC
GCGGGACGTCCTTCTGCTACGTCCCTTCGGCCCTCAATCCAGCGGACCTTCCTTCCCGCGGCCTGCTGCC
GGCTCTGCGGCCTCTTCCGCGTCTTCGCCTTCGCCCTCAGACGAGTCGGATCTCCCTTTGGGCCGCCTCC
CCGCATCGATACCGTCGACCTCGAGACCTAGAAAAACATGGAGCAATCACAAGTAGCAATACAGCAGCTA
CCAATGCTGATTGTGCCTGGCTAGAAGCACAAGAGGAGGAGGAGGTGGGTTTTCCAGTCACACCTCAGGT
ACCTTTAAGACCAATGACTTACAAGGCAGCTGTAGATCTTAGCCACTTTTTAAAAGAAAAGGGGGGACTG
GAAGGGCTAATTCACTCCCAACGAAGACAAGATATCCTTGATCTGTGGATCTACCACACACAAGGCTACT
TCCCTGATTGGCAGAACTACACACCAGGGCCAGGGATCAGATATCCACTGACCTTTGGATGGTGCTACAA
GCTAGTACCAGTTGAGCAAGAGAAGGTAGAAGAAGCCAATGAAGGAGAGAACACCCGCTTGTTACACCCT
GTGAGCCTGCATGGGATGGATGACCCGGAGAGAGAAGTATTAGAGTGGAGGTTTGACAGCCGCCTAGCAT
TTCATCACATGGCCCGAGAGCTGCATCCGGACTGTACTGGGTCTCTCTGGTTAGACCAGATCTGAGCCTG
GGAGCTCTCTGGCTAACTAGGGAACCCACTGCTTAAGCCTCAATAAAGCTTGCCTTGAGTGCTTCAAGTA
GTGTGTGCCCGTCTGTTGTGTGACTCTGGTAACTAGAGATCCCTCAGACCCTTTTAGTCAGTGTGGAAAA
TCTCTAGCAGGGCCCGTTTAAACCCGCTGATCAGCCTCGACTGTGCCTTCTAGTTGCCAGCCATCTGTTG
TTTGCCCCTCCCCCGTGCCTTCCTTGACCCTGGAAGGTGCCACTCCCACTGTCCTTTCCTAATAAAATGA
GGAAATTGCATCGCATTGTCTGAGTAGGTGTCATTCTATTCTGGGGGGTGGGGTGGGGCAGGACAGCAAG
GGGGAGGATTGGGAAGACAATAGCAGGCATGCTGGGGATGCGGTGGGCTCTATGGCTTCTGAGGCGGAAA
GAACCAGCTGGGGCTCTAGGGGGTATCCCC
[124 nt withheld, positions 13051-13174]
C
[91 nt withheld, positions 13176-13266]
A
[49 nt withheld, positions 13268-13316]
CCTTTGACGTTGGAGTCCACGTTCTTT
[37 nt withheld, positions 13344-13380]
ACCCTATCTCGGTCTATTCTTTTGATTTATAAGGGATTTTGCCGATTTCGGCCTATTGGTTAAAAAATGA
GCTGATTTAACAAAAATTTAACGCGAATTAATTCTGTGGAATGTGTGTCAGTTAGGGTGTGGAAAGTCCC
CAGGCTCCCCAGCAGGCAGAAGTATGCAAAGCATGCATCTCAATTAGTCAGCAACCAGGTGTGGAAAGTC
CCCAGGCTCCCCAGCAGGCAGAAGTATGCAAAGCATGCATCTCAATTAGTCAGCAACCATAGTCCCGCCC
CTAACTCCGCCCAGTTCCGCCCATTCTCCGCCCCATGGCTGACTAATTTTTTTTATTTATGCAGAGGCCG
AGGCCGCCTCTGCCTCTGAGCTATTCCAGAAGTAGTGAGGAGGCTTTTTTGGAGGCCTAGGCTTTTGCAA
AAAGCTCCCGGGAGCTTGTATATCCATTTTCGGATCTGATCAGCACGTGTTGACAATTAATCATCGGCAT
AGTATATCGGCATAGTATAATACGACAAGGTGAGGAACTAAACCATGGCCAAGTTGACCAGTGCCGTTCC
GGTGCTCACCGCGCGCGACGTCGCCGGAGCGGTCGAGTTCTGGACCGACCGGCTCGGGTTCTCCCGGGAC
TTCGTGGAGGACGACTTCGCCGGTGTGGTCCGGGACGACGTGACCCTGTTCATCAGCGCGGTCCAGGACC
AGGTGGTGCCGGACAACACCCTGGCCTGGGTGTGGGTGCGCGGCCTGGACGAGCTGTACGCCGAGTGGTC
GGAGGTCGTGTCCACGAACTTCCGGGACGCCTCCGGGCCGGCCATGACCGAGATCGGCGAGCAGCCGTGG
GGGCGGGAGTTCGCCCTGCGCGACCCGGCCGGCAACTGCGTGCACTTCGTGGCCGAGGAGCAGGACTGAC
ACGTGCTACGAGATTTCGATTCCACCGCCGCCTTCTATGAAAGGTTGGGCTTCGGAATCGTTTTCCGGGA
CGCCGGCTGGATGATCCTCCAGCGCGGGGATCTCATGCTGGAGTTCTTCGCCCACCCCAACTTGTTTATT
GCAGCTTATAATGGTTACAAATAAAGCAATAGCATCACAAATTTCACAAATAAAGCATTTTTTTCACTGC
ATTCTAGTTGTGGTTTGTCCAAACTCATCAATGTATCTTATCATGTCTGTATACCGTCGACCTCTAGCTA
GAGCTTGGCGTAATCATGGTCATAGCTGTTTCCTGTGTGAAATTGTTATCCGCTCACAATTCCACACAAC
ATACGAGCCGGAAGCATAAAGTGTAAAGCCTGGGGTGCCTAATGAGTGAGCTAACTCACATTAATTGCGT
TGCGCTCACTGCCCGCTTTCCAGTCGGGAAACCTGTCGTGCCAGCTGCATTAATGAATCGGCCAACGCGC
GGGGAGAGGCGGTTTGCGTATTGGGCGCTCTTCCGCTTCCTCGCTCACTGACTCGCTGCGCTCGGTCGTT
CGGCTGCGGCGAGCGGTATCAGCTCACTCAAAGGCGGTAATACGGTTATCCACAGAATCAGGGGATAACG
CAGGAAAGAACATGTGAGCAAAAGGCCAGCAAAAGGCCAGGAACCGTAAAAAGGCCGCGTTGCTGGCGTT
TTTCCATAGGCTCCGCCCCCCTGACGAGCATCACAAAAATCGACGCTCAAGTCAGAGGTGGCGAAACCCG
ACAGGACTATAAAGATACCAGGCGTTTCCCCCTGGAAGCTCCCTCGTGCGCTCTCCTGTTCCGACC
Features (pLannotate 1.2.2; 37 found; start..end, strand, type, name):
    624..1484    -  CDS            AmpR: β-lactamase; bla; confers resistance to ampicillin, carbenicillin, and related antibiotics
   1485..1589    -  promoter       AmpR promoter: bla
   1648..1700    -  misc_feature   bom (fragment): basis of mobility region from pBR322
   1855..2234    +  enhancer       CMV enhancer: human cytomegalovirus immediate early enhancer
   2235..2434    +  promoter       CMV promoter: human cytomegalovirus (CMV) immediate early promoter
   2452..2632    +  LTR            5' LTR (truncated): truncated 5' long terminal repeat (LTR) from HIV-1
   2679..2804    +  misc_feature   HIV-1 Ψ: packaging signal of human immunodeficiency virus type 1
   2788..3151    +  CDS            HIV-1 gag (fragment): gag protein from human immunodeficiency virus 1; gag
   3297..3530    +  misc_feature   RRE: The Rev response element (RRE) of HIV-1 allows for Rev-dependent mRNA export from the nucleus to the cytoplasm.
   3907..4007    +  CDS            Rev (fragment): human immunodeficiency virus 1 (HIV-1) Rev protein; rev; enhances nuclear export of unspliced and incompletely spliced viral mRNAs
   4057..4174    +  misc_feature   cPPT/CTS: central polypurine tract and central termination sequence of HIV-1
   4223..4241    +  CDS            small t antigen (fragment): SV40 (simian virus 40) small t antigen
   4267..4478    +  promoter       EF-1α core promoter: core promoter for human elongation factor EF-1α
   4555..6156    +  CDS            Cas9(N): N-terminal portion of Streptococcus pyogenes Cas9 (Zetsche et al., 2015)
   6157..8655    +  CDS            Cas9(C): C-terminal portion of Streptococcus pyogenes Cas9 (Zetsche et al., 2015)
   8755..10786   +  CDS            gag-pol (fragment): Moloney murine leukemia virus Gag-Pol polyprotein; gag-pol; contains a read-through stop codon
  10915..11313   +  CDS            BSD: blasticidin S deaminase; Aspergillus terreus BSD; confers resistance to blasticidin
  11340..11423   +  CDS            large T antigen (fragment): large T antigen from SV40 (simian virus 40)
  11433..11453   +  misc_feature   MCS (fragment): pBluescript multiple cloning site
  11456..12044   +  misc_feature   WPRE: woodchuck hepatitis virus posttranscriptional regulatory element
  11981..12562   +  CDS            nef (fragment): NEF_HV1H2 - Experimental evidence at protein level: Swiss-Prot protein existence level 1. Extracellular Nef protein targets CD4(+) T-lymphocytes for apoptosis by interacting with CXCR4 surface receptors. From Human immunodeficiency virus type 1 group M subtype B (isolate HXB2) (HIV-1).
  12569..12749   +  LTR            5' LTR (truncated): truncated 5' long terminal repeat (LTR) from HIV-1
  12781..13005   +  polyA_signal   bGH poly(A) signal: bovine growth hormone polyadenylation signal
  13009..13030   +  promoter       SV40 promoter (fragment): SV40 enhancer and early promoter
  13051..13479   +  rep_origin     f1 ori (sequence partly withheld): f1 bacteriophage origin of replication; arrow indicates direction of (+) strand synthesis
  13506..13577   +  promoter       SV40 promoter (fragment): SV40 enhancer and early promoter
  13578..13649   +  promoter       SV40 promoter (fragment): SV40 enhancer and early promoter
  13653..13787   +  rep_origin     SV40 ori: SV40 origin of replication
  13849..13896   +  promoter       EM7 promoter: synthetic bacterial promoter&nbsp
  13915..14289   +  CDS            BleoR: antibiotic-binding protein; Sh ble from Streptoalloteichus hindustanus; confers resistance to bleomycin, phleomycin, and Zeocin™
  14299..14424   +  CDS            ble (fragment): BLE_KLEPN - Experimental evidence at protein level: Swiss-Prot protein existence level 1. Binding protein with a strong affinity to the bleomycin family of antibiotics. Binds to CL990; an antimitotic-antibiotic compound. From Klebsiella pneumoniae.
  14419..14540   +  polyA_signal   SV40 poly(A) signal: SV40 polyadenylation signal
  14611..14633   -  protein_bind   lac operator (fragment): The lac repressor binds to the lac operator to inhibit transcription in E. coli. This inhibition can be relieved by adding lactose or isopropyl-β-D-thiogalactopyranoside (IPTG). lac repressor encoded by lacI
  14637..14667   -  promoter       lac promoter: promoter for the E. coli lac operon
  14682..14703   -  protein_bind   CAP binding site: CAP binding activates transcription in the presence of cAMP. E. coli catabolite activator protein
  14716..14808   -  CDS            lacI (fragment): lac repressor; lacI; The lac repressor binds to the lac operator to inhibit transcription in E. coli. This inhibition can be relieved by adding lactose or isopropyl-β-D-thiogalactopyranoside (IPTG).
  14991..453     -  rep_origin     ori (across the origin): high-copy-number ColE1/pMB1/pBR322/pUC origin of replication
