[The description below was written by a language model from this plasmid's Addgene catalogue record and pLannotate feature annotations shown in this document.]
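Description:
pLenti-NG-PE2-BSD is a roughly 15.1 kb HIV-1-based lentiviral transfer plasmid for expressing an NG-PAM variant of the PE2 prime editor in mammalian cells, built on the pLenti-PE2-BSD backbone. It is propagated in E. coli through a high-copy ColE1/pUC-type origin with ampicillin selection (AmpR), and the record lists a recombination-tolerant strain, as is usual for LTR-containing plasmids. The backbone also carries an f1 origin and an SV40 promoter/origin with an EM7-driven bleomycin/Zeocin resistance cassette located outside the viral genome.

The viral portion begins with a CMV enhancer/promoter fused to a truncated 5' LTR, which drives genomic RNA production in packaging cells. It is followed by the Ψ packaging signal with a partial gag sequence, the RRE for Rev-dependent nuclear export, and the cPPT/CTS. Internally, the EF-1α core (EFS) promoter drives the synthetic ~6.3 kb insert: a Streptococcus pyogenes Cas9 coding sequence followed by a segment annotated as Moloney murine leukemia virus gag-pol, which corresponds to the reverse transcriptase domain of a prime editor, flanked by N- and C-terminal SV40 nuclear localisation signals. The specific substitutions that give NG PAM recognition are not itemised in the record. A blasticidin S deaminase gene lies directly downstream for selecting transduced cells. No separate promoter is annotated for it, suggesting co-expression with the editor, though the linking element is not annotated. A WPRE enhances transcript expression, and a truncated 3' LTR and bGH polyadenylation signal close the cassette.

The construct serves to deliver or stably express PE2-NG, broadening targetable sites for prime editing. A pegRNA must be supplied separately.
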