Addgene plasmid #176933: pLenti-NG-PE2-BSD
Purpose: Expresses PE2-NG variant in mammalian cells
Depositing lab: Hyongbum Kim. Depositing organization: Yonsei University Health System. Publication: Application of prime editing to the correction of mutations and phenotypes in adult mice with liver and eye diseases. Jang H, Jo DH, Cho CS, Shin JH, Seo JH, Yu G, Gopalappa R, Kim D, Cho SR, Kim JH, Kim HH. Nat Biomed Eng. 2021 Aug 26. pii: 10.1038/s41551-021-00788-9. doi: 10.1038/s41551-021-00788-9. PubMed 34446856.
Backbone
  Vector backbone: pLenti-PE2-BSD
  Total vector size (bp): 15147
  Vector type: Mammalian Expression, Lentiviral
Growth in bacteria
  Bacterial resistance: Ampicillin, 100 μg/mL
  Growth temperature: 37°C
  Growth strain: NEB Stable
  Copy number: High Copy
Gene/Insert
  Gene/Insert name: PE2-NG variant
  Species: Synthetic
  Insert size (bp): 6273
  Promoter: EFS
  Tag / fusion protein: SV40 NLS (N terminal on insert); SV40 NLS (C terminal on insert)
  Cloning method: Gibson Cloning
  Sequencing primers: 5′ acacaggaccggttctaga; 3′ tccaggattctcttcgacatct
Terms and licenses: Academic/Nonprofit Terms; Industry Terms: Not Available to Industry
How to cite: pLenti-NG-PE2-BSD was a gift from Hyongbum Kim (Addgene plasmid # 176933 ; http://n2t.net/addgene:176933 ; RRID:Addgene_176933)
